>Addgene plasmid #21565 | pEBG-MKK4-S255E/T259D (GST) | addgene partial sequence | sequence record 27346 | 21565 with pGEX-5
TCGGATCTGGTTCCGCGTGGATCCATGCAGGGTAAGCGCAAAGCACTGAAGTTGAATTTTGCAAATCCAC
CTGTCAAATCGACAGCACGGTTTACCCTGAATCCTAATACTACAGGAGTCCAGAACCCACACATAGAGAG
ACTGAGAACACACAGCATTGAGTCATCAGGAAAACTGAAGATCTCCCCTGAACAACACTGGGATTTCACT
GCAGAGGACTTGAAAGACCTTGGAGAAATTGGACGAGGAGCTTATGGTTCTGTCAACAAAATGGTCCACA
AACCAAGTGGGCAGATAATGGCAGTTAAAAGAATTCGGTCAACTGTGGATGAAAAAGAACAAAAACAACT
TCTTATGGATTTGGATGTAGTAATGCGGAGTAGTGATTGCCCATACATTGTTCAGTTCTATGGTGCACTC
TTCAGAGAGGGCGACTGTTGGATCTGTATGGAGCTCATGTCTACCTCGTTCGATAAGTTTTACAAATATG
TATATAGTGTGTTAGATGACGTTATTCCGGAAGAGATCTTAGGCAAAATCACTTTAGCAACTGTGAAAGC
ACTAAACCACTTAAAAGAAAACTTGAAAATTATTCACAGAGACATCAAACCTTCCAATATTCTTCTGGAC
AGAAGTGGAAATATAAAGCTCTGTGATTTCGGCATC
