>Addgene plasmid #21565 | pEBG-MKK4-S255E/T259D (GST) | addgene partial sequence | sequence record 27347 | 21565 with pGEX-5
TCGGATCTGGTTCCGCGTGGATCCATGCAGGGTAAGCGCAAAGCACTGAAGTTGAATTTTGCAAATCCAC
CTGTCAAATCGACAGCACGGTTTACCCTGAATCCTAATACTACAGGAGTCCAGAACCCACACATAGAGAG
ACTGAGAACACACAGCATTGAGTCATCAGGAAAACTGAAGATCTCCCCTGAACAACACTGGGATTTCACT
GCAGAGGACTTGAAAGACCTTGGAGAAATTGGACGAGGAGCTTATGGTTCTGTCNNNNNNNNTGGTCCAC
AAACCAAGTGGGCAGATAATGGCAGTTAAAAGAATTCGGTCAACTGTGGATGAAAAAGAACAAAAACAAC
TTCTTATGGATTTGGATGTAGTAATGCGGAGTAGTGATTGCCCATACATTGTTCAGTTCTATGGTGCACT
CTTCAGAGAGGGCGACTGTTGGATCTGTATGGAGCTCATGTCTACCTCGTTCGATAAGTTTTACAAATAT
GTATATAGTGTGTTAGATGACGTTATTCCGGAAGAGATCTTAGGCAAAATCACTTTAGCAACTGTGAAAG
CACTAAACCACTTAAAAGAAAACTTGAAAATTATTCACAGAGACATCAAACCTTCCAATATTCTTCTGGA
CAGAAGTGGAAATATAAAGCTCTGTGATTTCGGCATCAGTGGACAGCTTGTGGACGAGATTGCCAAGGAT
AGAGATGCTG
