[The description below was written by a language model from this plasmid's Addgene catalogue record.]
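Description:
pEBG-MKK4-S255E/T259D (GST) is a mammalian expression plasmid built on the pEBG backbone (about 6.1 kb without insert), a vector designed to produce proteins in mammalian cells as fusions to glutathione S-transferase. It is propagated in E. coli as a high-copy plasmid under ampicillin selection. The record does not list the promoter, polyadenylation signal or origin of replication, and no feature table is available, so these elements cannot be described here beyond noting that the GST tag is supplied by the backbone and sits at the N terminus of the insert.

The insert is mouse mitogen-activated protein kinase kinase 4 (Map2k4, also known as MKK4, SEK1 or JNKK1), the dual-specificity kinase that acts upstream of the stress-activated protein kinases (SAPK/JNK) in the pathway leading to c-Jun regulation. It was cloned by restriction enzyme methods and carries two substitutions, serine 255 to glutamic acid and threonine 259 to aspartic acid. These replace the phosphoacceptor residues with acidic side chains that mimic phosphorylation, and the depositor describes this phosphoacceptor site mutant as the most constitutively active version in their collaborators' hands. The depositor also notes that the coding sequence lacks the first 10 amino acids.

The construct is suited to transfection experiments in which stress-kinase signalling is driven independently of upstream stimuli. The GST moiety also allows the expressed kinase to be recovered from cell lysates on glutathione resin for pull-down or in vitro kinase assays.
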