Addgene plasmid #21565: pEBG-MKK4-S255E/T259D (GST)
Depositing lab: Leonard Zon. Depositing organization: Boston Children's Hospital. Publication: Role of SAPK/ERK kinase-1 in the stress-activated pathway regulating transcription factor c-Jun. Sanchez I, Hughes RT, Mayer BJ, Yee K, Woodgett JR, Avruch J, Kyriakis JM, Zon LI. Nature. . 372(6508):794-8. 10.1038/372794a0 PubMed 7997269.
Backbone
  Vector backbone: pEBG
  Backbone manufacturer: Bruce Mayer Lab
  Backbone size w/o insert (bp): 6100
  Vector type: Mammalian Expression
Growth in bacteria
  Bacterial resistance: Ampicillin, 100 μg/mL
  Growth temperature: 37°C
  Growth strain: DH5alpha
  Copy number: High Copy
Gene/Insert
  Gene/Insert name: mitogen-activated protein kinase kinase 4 (alt names: MKK4; SEK1)
  Species: M. musculus (mouse)
  Mutation: Serine 255 to Glutamic Acid, Threonine 259 to Aspartic Acid
  Entrez Gene: Map2k4 (a.k.a. JNKK1, MAPKK 4, MEK4, MKK4, PRKMK4, Sek1, Serk1)
  Tag / fusion protein: GST (N terminal on backbone)
  Cloning method: Restriction Enzyme
  Sequencing primers: 5′ pGEX 5'
Terms and licenses: Academic/Nonprofit Terms; Industry Terms: Not Available to Industry
Depositor comments: phosphoacceptor site mutant, most constitutively active in the Kyriakis Lab at Tufts Sackler, missing first 10 amino acids
How to cite: pEBG-MKK4-S255E/T259D (GST) was a gift from Leonard Zon (Addgene plasmid # 21565 ; http://n2t.net/addgene:21565 ; RRID:Addgene_21565)
